Addgene plasmid #106208: pDB1alpha12:empty
Purpose: (Empty Backbone) GoldenBraid level 1 Alpha plant expression vector.
Depositing lab: Tomáš Moravec. Depositing organization: Academy of Sciences of the Czech Republic.
Backbone
  Vector backbone: pDB1alpha12
  Backbone manufacturer: self-made; derived from pDB1alpha1 from Diego Orzaez, IBMCP, Valencia, Spain
  Backbone size (bp): 2600
  Vector type: Plant Expression, Synthetic Biology
Growth in bacteria
  Bacterial resistance: Kanamycin, 50 μg/mL
  Growth temperature: 37°C
  Growth strain: DH5alpha
  Copy number: High Copy
Gene/Insert
  Gene/Insert name: None
Terms and licenses: Academic/Nonprofit Terms; Industry Terms: Not Available to Industry
How to cite: pDB1alpha12:empty was a gift from Tomáš Moravec (Addgene plasmid # 106208 ; http://n2t.net/addgene:106208 ; RRID:Addgene_106208)
