[The description below was written by a language model from this plasmid's Addgene catalogue record and pLannotate feature annotations shown in this document.]
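Description:
pDB1alpha12:empty is an empty GoldenBraid level 1 Alpha destination vector for plant expression and synthetic biology work. It is a self-made derivative of the pDB1alpha1 backbone. It is a compact binary-type plasmid. The catalogue lists the backbone as about 2.6 kb, whereas the sequenced record is 3,196 nt, a gap that may reflect the placeholder cassette sitting in the cloning position. In E. coli the plasmid is maintained at high copy through a ColE1/pUC-type origin and selected with kanamycin via the aph(3')-Ia (KanR) gene. A pSa origin of replication is also annotated, an element used in small binary vectors to support replication in Agrobacterium. The short Tn903 transposase fragment next to it and the pBR322 bom fragment appear to be remnants carried over from parental sequences rather than functional parts.

The working region lies between a truncated left border repeat and a right border repeat from nopaline C58 T-DNA, which define the segment Agrobacterium would transfer into plant cells. Between the borders is a lacZα cassette with the lac promoter, CAP binding site, lac operator and a pUC18/19 multiple cloning site, plus a small lacI fragment. In GoldenBraid vectors this cassette serves as a replaceable blue/white screening marker: Type IIS assembly of standard parts into a transcriptional unit displaces lacZα, so correct clones appear white. The Type IIS sites themselves are not annotated in the feature table.

No plant promoter, terminator, gene of interest or plant selection marker is present, and the user supplies these. Assembled Alpha-level units can then be combined in further GoldenBraid rounds to build multigene constructs for Agrobacterium-mediated plant transformation or transient expression.
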