Features (pLannotate 1.2.2; 13 found; start..end, strand, type, name):
    107..208     +  CDS            TRA2_ECOLX (fragment): Protein predicted: Swiss-Prot protein existence level 4. Required for transposition of transposon Tn903. From Escherichia coli.
    213..648     +  rep_origin     pSa ori: origin of replication from bacterial plasmid pSa
    775..797     +  misc_feature   LB T-DNA repeat: left border repeat from nopaline C58 T-DNA (truncated)
    904..1003    +  misc_feature   bom (fragment): basis of mobility region from pBR322
   1009..1166    -  CDS            lacZα (fragment): LacZα fragment of β-galactosidase; lacZ fragment
   1163..1219    +  misc_feature   MCS: pUC18/19 multiple cloning site
   1256..1272    -  protein_bind   lac operator: The lac repressor binds to the lac operator to inhibit transcription in E. coli. This inhibition can be relieved by adding lactose or isopropyl-β-D-thiogalactopyranoside (IPTG). lac repressor encoded by lacI
   1280..1310    -  promoter       lac promoter: promoter for the E. coli lac operon
   1325..1346    -  protein_bind   CAP binding site: CAP binding activates transcription in the presence of cAMP. E. coli catabolite activator protein
   1359..1400    -  CDS            lacI (fragment): lac repressor; lacI; The lac repressor binds to the lac operator to inhibit transcription in E. coli. This inhibition can be relieved by adding lactose or isopropyl-β-D-thiogalactopyranoside (IPTG).
   1429..1453    +  misc_feature   RB T-DNA repeat: right border repeat from nopaline C58 T-DNA
   1544..2132    -  rep_origin     ori: high-copy-number ColE1/pMB1/pBR322/pUC origin of replication
   2303..3118    -  CDS            KanR: aminoglycoside phosphotransferase; aph(3')-Ia; confers resistance to kanamycin in bacteria or G418 (Geneticin®) in eukaryotes
>Addgene plasmid #106208 | pDB1alpha12:empty | addgene full sequence | sequence record 205310 | Addgene NGS Result
ACATCAGAGATTTTGAGACACAACGTGGCTTTGTTGAATAAATCGAACTTTTGCTGAGTTGAAGGATCAG
ATCACGCATCTTCCCGACAACGCAGACCGTTCCGTGGCAAAGCAAAAGTTCAAAATCACCAACTGGTCCA
CCTACAACAAAGCTCTCATCAACCGTGGCTCCCTCACTTTCTGGCTGGATGATGGGGCGATTCAGGCGAT
CCCCATCCAACAGCCCGCCGTCGAGCGGGCTTTTTTATCCCCGGAAGCCTGTGGATAGAGGGTAGTTATC
CACGTGAAACCGCTAATGCCCCGCAAAGCCTTGATTCACGGGGCTTTCCGGCCCGCTCCAAAAACTATCC
ACGTGAAATCGCTAATCAGGGTACGTGAAATCGCTAATCGGAGTACGTGAAATCGCTAATAAGGTCACGT
GAAATCGCTAATCAAAAAGGCACGTGAGAACGCTAATAGCCCTTTCAGATCAACAGCTTGCAAACACCCC
TCGCTCCGGCAAGTAGTTACAGCAAGTAGTATGTTCAATTAGCTTTTCAATTATGAATATATATATCAAT
TATTGGTCGCCCTTGGCTTGTGGACAATGCGCTACGCGCACCGGCTCCGCCCGTGGACAACCGCAAGCGG
TTGCCCACCGTCGAGCGCCTTTGCCCACAACCCGGCGGCCGGCCGCAACAGATCGTTTTATAAATTTTTT
TTTTTGAAAAAGAAAAAGCCCGAAAGGCGGCAACCTCTCGGGCTTCTGGATTTCCGATCCCCGGAATTAG
ATCTTGGCAGGATATATTGTGGTGTAAAGAATTCGTCTCACCATGGAGAGAGACCCACAGCTTGTCTGTA
AGCGGATGCCGGGAGCAGACAAGCCCGTCAGGGCGCGTCAGCGGGTGTTGGCGGGTGTCGGGGCTGGCTT
AACTATGCGGCATCAGAGCAGATTGTACTGAGAGTGCACCATATGCGGTGTGAAATACCGCACAGATGCG
TAAGGAGAAAATACCGCATCAGGCGCCATTCGCCATTCAGGCTGCGCAACTGTTGGGAAGGGCGATCGGC
GCAGGCCTCTTCGCTATTACGCCAGCTGGCGAAAGGGGGATGTGCTGCAAGGCGATTAAGTTGGGTAACG
CCAGGGTTTTCCCAGTCACGACGTTGTAAAACGACGGCCAGTGAATTCGAGCTCGGTACCCGGGGATCCT
CTAGAGTCGACCTGCAGGCATGCAAGCTTGGCGTAATCATGGTCATAGCTGTTTCCTGTGTGAAATTGTT
ATCCGCTCACAATTCCACACAACATACGAGCCGGAAGCATATAGTGTAAAGCCTGGGGTGCCTAATGAGT
GAGCTAACTCACATTAATTGCGTTGCGCTCACTGCCCGCTTTCCAGTCGGGAAACCTGTCGTGCCAGCTG
GGGTCTCTCGCTGCTTTGAGACGAATTCTGACAGGATATATTGGCGGGTAAACTAAGTCGCTGTATGTGT
TTGTTTGAGATCTCATGTGAGCAAAAGGCCAGCAAAAGGCCAGGAACCGTAAAAAGGCCGCGTTGCTGGC
GTTTTTCCATAGGCTCCGCCCCCCTGACGAGCATCACAAAAATCGACGCTCAAGTCAGAGGTGGCGAAAC
CCGACAGGACTATAAAGATACCAGGCGTTTCCCCCTGGAAGCTCCCTCGTGCGCTCTCCTGTTCCGACCC
TGCCGCTTACCGGATACCTGTCCGCCTTTCTCCCTTCGGGAAGCGTGGCGCTTTCTCATAGCTCACGCTG
TAGGTATCTCAGTTCGGTGTAGGTCGTTCGCTCCAAGCTGGGCTGTGTGCACGAACCCCCCGTTCAGCCC
GACCGCTGCGCCTTATCCGGTAACTATCGTCTTGAGTCCAACCCGGTAAGACACGACTTATCGCCACTGG
CAGCAGCCACTGGTAACAGGATTAGCAGAGCGAGGTATGTAGGCGGTGCTACAGAGTTCTTGAAGTGGTG
GCCTAACTACGGCTACACTAGAAGAACAGTATTTGGTATCTGCGCTCTGCTGAAGCCAGTTACCTTCGGA
AGAAGAGTTGGTAGCTCTTGATCCGGCAAACAAACCACCGCTGGTAGCGGTGGTTTTTTTGTTTGCAAGC
AGCAGATTACGCGCAGAAAAAAAGGATCTCAAGAAGATCCTTTGATCTTTTCTACGGGGTCTGACGCTCA
GTGGAACGAAAACTCACGTTAAGGGATTTTGGTCATGAGATTATCAAAAAGGATCTTCACCTAGATCCTT
TTAAATTAAAAATGAAGTTTTAAATCAATCTAAAGTATATATGTGTAACATTGGTCTAGTGATTAGAAAA
ACTCATCGAGCATCAAATGAAACTGCAATTTATTCATATCAGGATTATCAATACCATATTTTTGAAAAAG
CCGTTTCTGTAATGAAGGAGAAAACTCACCGAGGCAGTTCCATAGGATGGCAAGATCCTGGTATCGGTCT
GCGATTCCGACTCGTCCAACATCAATACAACCTATTAATTTCCCCTCGTCAAAAATAAGGTTATCAAGTG
AGAAATCACCATGAGTGACGACTGAATCCGGTGAGAATGGCAAAAGTTTATGCATTTCTTTCCAGACTTG
TTCAACAGGCCAGCCATTACGCTCGTCATCAAAATCACTCGCATCAACCAAACCGTTATTCATTCGTGAT
TGCGCCTGAGCGAGTCGAAATACGCGATCGCTGTTAAAAGGACAATTACAAACAGGAATCGAATGCAACC
GGCGCAGGAACACTGCCAGCGCATCAACAATATTTTCACCTGAATCAGGATATTCTTCTAATACCTGGAA
TGCTGTTTTCCCTGGGATCGCAGTGGTGAGTAACCATGCATCATCAGGAGTACGGATAAAATGCTTGATG
GTCGGAAGAGGCATAAATTCCGTCAGCCAGTTTAGTCTGACCATCTCATCTGTAACATCATTGGCAACGC
TACCTTTGCCATGTTTCAGAAACAACTCTGGCGCATCGGGCTTCCCATACAATCGGTAGATTGTCGCACC
TGATTGCCCGACATTATCGCGAGCCCATTTATACCCATATAAATCAGCATCCATGTTGGAATTTAATCGC
GGCCTTGAGCAAGACGTTTCCCGTTGAATATGGCTCATAACACCCCTTGTATTACTGTTTATGTAAGCAG
ACAGTTTTATTGTTCATGATGATATATTTTTATCTTGTGCAATGTA
